Addgene plasmid #148670: pnYC-HsNot1_1-682_AF
Purpose: Bacterial Expression of HsNot1_1-682
Depositing lab: Elisa Izaurralde. Depositing organization: Max Planck Institute for Developmental Biology.
Backbone
  Vector backbone: Unknown
  Vector type: Bacterial Expression
Growth in bacteria
  Bacterial resistance: Chloramphenicol, 25 μg/mL
  Growth temperature: 37°C
  Growth strain: DH5alpha
  Copy number: Low Copy
Gene/Insert
  Gene/Insert name: HsNot1_1-682
  Species: H. sapiens (human)
  Entrez Gene: CNOT1 (a.k.a. AD-005, CDC39, HPE12, NOT1, NOT1H, VIBOS)
  Cloning method: Unknown
Terms and licenses: Academic/Nonprofit Terms; Industry Terms: Not Available to Industry
Depositor comments: sequence of isoform 1 given by NCBI: NM_016284.4. Plasmids from this collection were made available to the research community and donated after the lab closed. Please note that the sequence provided by the depositing laboratory may be theoretical/predicted or based on Sanger sequencing results. There may be discrepancies between sequencing results obtained by Addgene and the depositor sequence. If an Addgene verified sequence is not available, please contact before placing your order to request that our lab fully sequence the plasmid.
How to cite: pnYC-HsNot1_1-682_AF was a gift from Elisa Izaurralde (Addgene plasmid # 148670 ; http://n2t.net/addgene:148670 ; RRID:Addgene_148670)
