[The description below was written by a language model from this plasmid's Addgene catalogue record and pLannotate feature annotations shown in this document.]
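Description:
pnYC-HsNot1_1-682_AF is a 6,375 bp bacterial expression plasmid for producing an N-terminal fragment (residues 1–682) of human CNOT1, the scaffolding subunit of the CCR4-NOT deadenylase complex. The catalogue entry lists the backbone as unknown, but the annotated features point to a pACYC-like framework. It carries a p15A origin of replication and a chloramphenicol acetyltransferase gene driven by its own cat promoter. It also contains several disrupted fragments of the tetracycline resistance gene with its tet promoter, which look like remnants of a locus interrupted by the expression cassette. Short fragments annotated as RSF ori, IS1 and resD also appear to be backbone remnants with no evident function. The plasmid is selected with chloramphenicol and is recorded as low copy. The p15A origin is compatible with ColE1-type plasmids, so the vector could in principle be maintained alongside a second plasmid for co-expression of partner proteins, though the record does not state this intent.

The expression cassette consists of a T7 promoter followed by a lac operator and the phage T7 gene 10 ribosome binding site. Transcription therefore depends on T7 RNA polymerase supplied by the host and is inducible with IPTG through relief of lac repressor binding. No lacI gene is annotated on the plasmid. The CNOT1 coding fragment begins just downstream of the ribosome binding site, with no annotated N-terminal tag, and a T7 terminator closes the unit. A short match to a T7 gene 10B–derived solubility tag lies after the insert, but the record does not show whether it is translated in frame. The depositor notes that the insert corresponds to CNOT1 isoform 1 and that the supplied sequence may be theoretical.
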