Features (pLannotate 1.2.2; 17 found; start..end, strand, type, name):
    739..834     -  CDS            resD (fragment): REDF_ECOLI - Also known as D. Protein inferred from homology: Swiss-Prot protein existence level 3. Acts as a repressor of transcription and as a site-specific resolvase that cleaves at the RfsF site. From Escherichia coli (strain K12).
    824..881     +  CDS            TcR (fragment): tetracycline efflux protein; tet; confers resistance to tetracycline
    878..971     -  CDS            TcR (fragment): tetracycline efflux protein; tet; confers resistance to tetracycline
   1475..2375    -  CDS            TcR (fragment): tetracycline efflux protein; tet; confers resistance to tetracycline
   2402..2420    +  promoter       T7 promoter: promoter for bacteriophage T7 RNA polymerase
   2421..2445    +  protein_bind   lac operator: The lac repressor binds to the lac operator to inhibit transcription in E. coli. This inhibition can be relieved by adding lactose or isopropyl-β-D-thiogalactopyranoside (IPTG). lac repressor encoded by lacI
   2460..2482    +  RBS            RBS: efficient ribosome binding site from bacteriophage T7 gene 10 (Olins and Rangwala, 1989)
   2489..4534    +  CDS            CNOT1 (fragment): CNOT1_HUMAN - Also known as CDC39, KIAA1007, NOT1. Experimental evidence at protein level: Swiss-Prot protein existence level 1. Scaffolding component of the CCR4-NOT complex which is one of the major cellular mRNA deadenylases and is linked to various cellular processes including bulk mRNA degradation, miRNA-mediated repression, translational repression during translational initiation and general transcription regulation. Additional complex functions may be a consequence of its influence on mRNA expression. Its scaffolding function implies its interaction with the catalytic complex module and
   4564..4613    +  CDS            SET1 (fragment): solubility-enhancement tag derived from T7 phage gene 10B
   4621..4668    +  terminator     T7 terminator: transcription terminator for bacteriophage T7 RNA polymerase
   4691..4795    -  CDS            TcR (fragment): tetracycline efflux protein; tet; confers resistance to tetracycline
   4843..4871    -  promoter       tet promoter: E. coli promoter for tetracycline efflux protein gene
   4983..5528    +  rep_origin     p15A ori: Plasmids containing the medium-copy-number p15A origin of replication can be propagated in E. coli cells that contain a second plasmid with the ColE1 origin.
   5616..5671    +  rep_origin     RSF ori (fragment): Plasmids containing the RSF 1030 origin of replication can be propagated in E. coli cells that contain additional plasmids with compatible origins.
   5790..5933    -  mobile_element IS1 (fragment): prokaryotic transposable element IS1
   6054..6156    +  promoter       cat promoter: promoter of the E. coli cat gene encoding chloramphenicol acetyltransferase
   6157..441     +  CDS            CmR (across the origin): chloramphenicol acetyltransferase; cat; confers resistance to chloramphenicol
>Addgene plasmid #148670 | pnYC-HsNot1_1-682_AF | depositor full sequence | sequence record 291118 | Full Sequence
GGTATGGCAATGAAAGACGGTGAGCTGGTGATATGGGATAGTGTTCACCCTTGTTACACCGTTTTCCATG
AGCAAACTGAAACGTTTTCATCGCTCTGGAGTGAATACCACGACGATTTCCGGCAGTTTCTACACATATA
TTCGCAAGATGTGGCGTGTTACGGTGAAAACCTGGCCTATTTCCCTAAAGGGTTTATTGAGAATATGTTT
TTCGTCTCAGCCAATCCCTGGGTGAGTTTCACCAGTTTTGATTTAAACGTGGCCAATATGGACAACTTCT
TCGCCCCCGTTTTCACCATGGGCAAATATTATACGCAAGGCGACAAGGTGCTGATGCCGCTGGCGATTCA
GGTTCATCATGCCGTCTGTGATGGCTTCCATGTCGGCAGAATGCTTAATGAATTACAACAGTACTGCGAT
GAGTGGCAGGGCGGGGCGTAATTTTTTTAAGGCAGTTATTGGTGCCCTTAAACGCCTGGTGCTACGCCTG
AATAAGTGATAATAAGCGGATGAATGGCAGAAATTCGAAAGCAAATTCGACCCGGTCGTCGGTTCAGGGC
AGGGTCGTTAAATAGCCGCTTATGTCTATTGCTGGTTTACCGGTTTATTGACTACCGGAAGCAGTGTGAC
CGTGTGCTTCTCAAATGCCTGAGGCCAGTTTGCTCAGGCTCTCCCCGTGGAGGTAATAATTGACGATATG
ATCATTTATTCTGCCTCCCAGAGCCTGATAAAAACGGTTAGCGCTTCGTTAATACAGATGTAGGTGTTCC
ACAGGGTAGCCAGCAGCATCCTGCGATGCAGATCCGGAACATAATGGTGCAGGGCGCTTGTTTCGGCGTG
GGTATGGTGGCAGGCCCCGTGGCCGGGGGACTGTTGGGCGCTGCCGGCACCTGTCCTACGAGTTGCATGA
TAAAGAAGACAGTCATAAGTGCGGCGACGATAGTCATGCCCCGCGCCCACCGGAAGGAGCTACCGGACAG
CGGTGCGGACTGTTGTAACTCAGAATAAGAAATGAGGCCGCTCATGGCGTTGACTCTCAGTCATAGTATC
GTGGTATCACCGGTTGGTTCCACTCTCTGTTGCGGGCAACTTCAGCAGCACGTAGGGGACTTCCGCGTTT
CCAGACTTTACGAAACACGGAAACCGAAGACCATTCATGTTGTTGCTCAGGTCGCAGACGTTTTGCAGCA
GCAGTCGCTTCACGTTCGCTCGCGTATCGGTGATTCATTCTGCTAACCAGTAAGGCAACCCCGCCAGCCT
AGCCGGGTCCTCAACGACAGGAGCACGATCATGCGCACCCGTGGCCAGGACCCAACGCTGCCCGAGATGC
GCCGCGTGCGGCTGCTGGAGATGGCGGACGCGATGGATATGTTCTGCCAAGGGTTGGTTTGCGCATTCAC
AGTTCTCCGCAAGAATTGATTGGCTCCAATTCTTGGAGTGGTGAATCCGTTAGCGAGGTGCCGCCGGCTT
CCATTCAGGTCGAGGTGGCCCGGCTCCATGCACCGCGACGCAACGCGGGGAGGCAGACAAGGTATAGGGC
GGCGCCTACAATCCATGCCAACCCGTTCCATGTGCTCGCCGAGGCGGCATAAATCGCCGTGACGATCAGC
GGTCCAGTGATCGAAGTTAGGCTGGTAAGAGCCGCGAGCGATCCTTGAAGCTGTCCCTGATGGTCGTCAT
CTACCTGCCTGGACAGCATGGCCTGCAACGCGGGCATCCCGATGCCGCCGGAAGCGAGAAGAATCATAAT
GGGGAAGGCCATCCAGCCTCGCGTCGCGAACGCCAGCAAGACGTAGCCCAGCGCGTCGGCCGCCATGCCG
GCGATAATGGCCTGCTTCTCGCCGAAACGTTTGGTGGCGGGACCAGTGACGAAGGCTTGAGCGAGGGCGT
GCAAGATTCCGAATACCGCAAGCGACAGGCCGATCATCGTCGCGCTCCAGCGAAAGCGGTCCTCGCCGAA
AATGACCCAGAGCGCTGCCGGCACCTGTCCTACGAGTTGCATGATAAAGAAGACAGTCATAAGTGCGGCG
ACGATAGTCATGCCCCGCGCCCACCGGAAGGAGCTGACTGGGTTGAAGGCTCTCAAGGGCATCGGTCGAC
GCTCTCCCTTATGCGACTCCTGCATTAGGAAGCAGCCCAGTAGTAGGTTGAGGCCGTTGAGCACCGCCGC
CGCAAGGAATGGTGCATGCAAGGAGATGGCGCCCAACAGTCCCCCGGCCACGGGGCCTGCCACCATACCC
ACGCCGAAACAAGCGCTCATGAGCCCGAAGTGGCGAGCCCGATCTTCCCCATCGGTGATGTCGGCGATAT
AGGCGCCAGCAACCGCACCTGTGGCGCCGGTGATGCCGGCCACGATGCGTCCGGCGTAGAGGATCAGACT
AAGATCTCGATCCCGCGAAATTAATACGACTCACTATAGGGGAATTGTGAGCGGATAACAATTCCCCACT
AGTAATAATTTTGTTTAACTTTAAGAAGGAGATATACCATGAACCTGGACTCGCTCTCGCTGGCCTTGTC
TCAAATCAGCTACCTGGTGGACAATTTAACCAAGAAAAATTACCGAGCCAGCCAGCAGGAAATACAGCAT
ATTGTGAATCGGCACGGTCCTGAGGCAGACAGGCATTTATTACGCTGCCTATTTTCGCATGTGGATTTCA
GTGGCGATGGTAAAAGCAGTGGCAAAGATTTCCATCAGACTCAGTTTCTGATTCAGGAGTGTGCGTTGCT
GATTACAAAGCCAAATTTTATCTCGACGCTGTCCTATGCCATTGATAATCCATTGCACTATCAGAAGAGT
TTAAAGCCTGCACCCCACTTATTTGCCCAGCTGAGTAAAGTGCTCAAATTAAGCAAAGTACAAGAGGTAA
TTTTTGGCCTTGCCCTGTTGAATTCTTCCAGCTCAGATCTTAGAGGTTTCGCTGCCCAGTTTATCAAACA
GAAGCTTCCAGATCTTCTGCGTTCTTACATTGACGCAGACGTCAGTGGAAATCAAGAAGGTGGCTTCCAA
GATATAGCAATAGAGGTCCTACACCTCCTCCTCTCCCATCTCCTCTTTGGGCAGAAGGGAGCCTTTGGAG
TTGGACAAGAACAGATAGACGCTTTTCTTAAGACGCTGCGCAGAGATTTTCCCCAAGAACGCTGTCCCGT
GGTGCTCGCACCACTTTTATACCCTGAAAAACGGGACATTCTAATGGACAGGATCCTGCCTGATTCCGGA
GGGGTAGCTAAAACCATGATGGAGAGCTCTTTGGCTGATTTCATGCAAGAAGTAGGCTATGGCTTTTGTG
CAAGTATTGAAGAATGTCGCAATATAATCGTGCAGTTTGGTGTTCGGGAGGTCACAGCTGCCCAGGTTGC
AAGGGTTTTGGGAATGATGGCTCGAACTCATTCAGGATTAACAGATGGCATTCCATTACAGAGTATTTCT
GCTCCGGGCAGTGGGATCTGGAGTGATGGGAAAGATAAAAGTGATGGAGCACAGGCACACACATGGAATG
TAGAAGTCTTGATTGACGTTCTTAAAGAACTGAATCCAAGTTTGAATTTCAAGGAAGTAACTTATGAACT
GGACCATCCTGGATTTCAAATTCGTGACAGTAAAGGACTTCATAATGTGGTTTATGGCATTCAGAGGGGT
TTGGGTATGGAAGTGTTCCCAGTAGACCTCATATATAGACCTTGGAAACATGCTGAAGGCCAGCTCTCCT
TCATTCAACATTCCCTTATAAATCCAGAGATCTTCTGTTTTGCTGACTATCCCTGTCATACTGTTGCCAC
TGATATTCTGAAAGCACCACCAGAGGATGACAATCGAGAAATTGCCACATGGAAGAGCTTGGATTTGATT
GAATCTCTGCTGAGGCTTGCAGAGGTTGGGCAGTATGAGCAAGTCAAACAGCTCTTCAGCTTCCCTATCA
AACACTGTCCAGACATGCTGGTATTGGCCTTACTACAAATTAACACCTCTTGGCATACCTTGCGCCATGA
ACTTATCTCCACTCTGATGCCAATTTTCCTTGGAAACCATCCTAACTCAGCTATTATTTTGCACTATGCA
TGGCATGGGCAGGGACAGTCTCCCTCAATTCGCCAACTTATCATGCATGCAATGGCAGAATGGTACATGA
GAGGGGAGCAGTATGATCAGGCCAAATTGTCTCGAATACTTGATGTGGCCCAGGACTTGAAGGCCTTGTC
AATGCTGCTAAATGGTACTCCATTTGCCTTTGTTATTGACCTTGCTGCACTTGCTTCACGTCGTGAATAC
CTCAAACTTGATAAGTGGCTCACAGATAAAATTCGAGAGCATGGGGAGCCTTTTATCCAGGCGTGTATGA
CTTTTTTAAAGAGACGGTGTCCTTCTATTTTGGGCGGACTTGCCCCAGAAAAAGACCAGCCCAAAAGTGC
TCAACTTCCTCCAGAAACTTTGGCGACAATGTTGGCCTGTCTGCAAGCTTGTGCAGGGAGTGTTTCTCAG
GAGCTATCAGAAACTATCCTCACCATGGTAGCCAATTGCAGTAATGTTATGAATTAATTCTAGAGCTAGC
CCTAGGAGATCCGGCTGCTAACAAAGCCCGAAAGGAAGCTGAGTTGGCTGCTGCCACCGCTGAGCAATAA
CTAGCATAACCCCTTGGGGCCTCTAAACGGGTCTTGAGGGGTTTTTTGCTGAAAGGAGGAACTATATCCG
GATATCCCGCAAGAGGCCCGGCAGTACCGGCATAACCAAGCCTATGCCTACAGCATCCAGGGTGACGGTG
CCGAGGATGACGATGAGCGCATTGTTAGATTTCATACACGGTGCCTGACTGCGTTAGCAATTTAACTGTG
ATAAACTACCGCATTAAAGCTTATCGATGATAAGCTGTCAAACATGAGAATTACAACTTATATCGTATGG
GGCTGACTTCAGGTGCTACATTTGAAGAGATAAATTGCACTGAAATCAAGAAATATTTTATCTGATTAAT
AAGATGATCTTCTTGAGATCGTTTTGGTCTGCGCGTAATCTCTTGCTCTGAAAACGAAAAAACCGCCTTG
CAGGGCGGTTTTTCGAAGGTTCTCTGAGCTACCAACTCTTTGAACCGAGGTAACTGGCTTGGAGGAGCGC
AGTCACCAAAACTTGTCCTTTCAGTTTAGCCTTAACCGGCGCATGACTTCAAGACTAACTCCTCTAAATC
AATTACCAGTGGCTGCTGCCAGTGGTGCTTTTGCATGTCTTTCCGGGTTGGACTCAAGACGATAGTTACC
GGATAAGGCGCAGCGGTCGGACTGAACGGGGGGTTCGTGCATACAGTCCAGCTTGGAGCGAACTGCCTAC
CCGGAACTGAGTGTCAGGCGTGGAATGAGACAAACGCGGCCATAACAGCGGAATGACACCGGTAAACCGA
AAGGCAGGAACAGGAGAGCGCACGAGGGAGCCGCCAGGGGGAAACGCCTGGTATCTTTATAGTCCTGTCG
GGTTTCGCCACCACTGATTTGAGCGTCAGATTTCGTGATGCTTGTCAGGGGGGCGGAGCCTATGGAAAAA
CGGCTTTGCCGCGGCCCTCTCACTTCCCTGTTAAGTATCTTCCTGGCATCTTCCAGGAAATCTCCGCCCC
GTTCGTAAGCCATTTCCGCTCGCCGCAGTCGAACGACCGAGCGTAGCGAGTCAGTGAGCGAGGAAGCGGA
ATATATCCTGTATCACATATTCTGCTGACGCACCGGTGCAGCCTTTTTTCTCCTGCCACATGAAGCACTT
CACTGACACCCTCATCAGTGCCAACATAGTAAGCCAGTATACACTCCCCTAGCGCTGATGTCCGGCGGTG
CTTTTGCCGTTACGCACCACCCCGTCAGTAGCTGAACAGGAGGGACAGCTGATAGAAACAGAAGCCACTG
GAGCACCTCAAAAACACCATCATACACTAAATCAGTAAGTTGGCAGCATCACCCGACGCACTTTGCGCCG
AATAAATACCTGTGACGGAAGATCACTTCGCAGAATAAATAAATCCTGGTGTCCCTGTTGATACCGGGAA
GCCCTGGGCCAACTTTTGGCGAAAATGAGACGTTGATCGGCACGTAAGAGGTTCCAACTTTCACCATAAT
GAAATAAGATCACTACCGGGCGTATTTTTTGAGTTATCGAGATTTTCAGGAGCTAAGGAAGCTAAAATGG
AGAAAAAAATCACTGGATATACCACCGTTGATATATCCCAATGGCATCGTAAAGAACATTTTGAGGCATT
TCAGTCAGTTGCTCAATGTACCTATAACCAGACCGTTCAGCTGGATATTACGGCCTTTTTAAAGACCGTA
AAGAAAAATAAGCACAAGTTTTATCCGGCCTTTATTCACATTCTTGCCCGCCTGATGAATGCTCATCCGG
AATTC
